>Addgene plasmid #44543 | pPK613 | addgene partial sequence | sequence record 64145 | yHHF2pro-F 5'-CCTACATCTTGTTCAAAAGAGTAGC-3'
AAATAATGTCCGGTAGAATCACTAAGCCAGCTATCAGAAGATTAGCTAGAAGAGGTGGTGTCAAGCGTAT
TTCTGGTTTGATCTACGAAGAAGTCAGAGCCGTCTTGAAATCCTTCTTGGAATCCGTCATCAGGGACTCT
GTTACTTACACTGAACACGCCAAGAGAAAGACTGTTACTTCTTTGGATGTTGTTTATGCTTTGAAGAGAC
AAGGTAGAACCTTATATGGTTTCGGTGGTTAAACAATCGGTGGTTAAACAATCGGTGTTTGAAATTATTT
TCATGCCTTTCAAAAAATAAAATAACGATCATTCTATTGGGAATATAATAGAACCTTATGTATGCATTTT
TCGGTTTTTTATTATTTCATGTACTATATATATTAAAAATAAGTCTCAATAAAAGAAACTAGTTTCCGAA
CTGTCTTAGATAGTCTTCCCTTATGTGCTCCTCCATTTCATTGCCGTTGAGTGCTTCGACGTGGCGTTCG
TGTCCCCTCTGTTGGTTAAGCAGATTTACCCAAATATTTACGCAGAAACCCATGGAATCCTCAATTTCAC
GCTTTTTCTTGGGACATCTGCACCTGCAGCCACACCCAAATTCCCTTCCCTCGTCGTAGGCCGCGTTTTT
ACGTTTGAATTTTGAGTCACTGGCTAAGTAGGAGAATTCTTGAAGACGAAAGGGCCTCGTGATACGCCTA
TTTTTATAGGTTAATGTCATGATAATAATGGTTTCTTAGACGTCAGGTGGCACTTTTCGGGGAAATGTGC
GCGGANCCCCTATTTGTTTATTTTTCTA
