[The description below was written by a language model from this plasmid's Addgene catalogue record.]
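Description:
pPK613 is a yeast expression plasmid built on the pUK499 backbone and carrying a mutant allele of hhf2, one of the two budding yeast genes that encode histone H4. The insert bears an internal deletion of residues 4–28, which removes most of the highly conserved, basic N-terminal tail of H4 while leaving the globular histone-fold portion of the protein intact. The fragment was introduced by restriction cloning between BamHI and HindIII sites, although the record does not say whether those sites survive in the finished plasmid. In bacteria the plasmid is maintained under ampicillin selection; its copy number is listed as unknown.

The record does not state which promoter drives the hhf2 allele, which yeast selectable marker is present, or whether the backbone replicates in yeast as a centromeric, episomal or integrating vector, and no feature table is available to fill in those details. Judging from the associated publication, the construct belongs to a series of H4 N-terminal deletion alleles used to ask what the histone tail does in vivo. That work concluded that the H4 N terminus is dispensable for growth but is required for repressing the silent mating loci. pPK613 is therefore suited to supplying a tail-deleted H4 in yeast strains for studies of chromatin structure, histone tail function and transcriptional silencing.
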