Addgene plasmid #44543: pPK613
Depositing lab: Michael Grunstein. Depositing organization: University of California, Los Angeles (UCLA). Publication: Extremely conserved histone H4 N terminus is dispensable for growth but essential for repressing the silent mating loci in yeast. Kayne PS, Kim UJ, Han M, Mullen JR, Yoshizaki F, Grunstein M. Cell. 1988 Oct 7;55(1):27-39. 10.1016/0092-8674(88)90006-2 PubMed 3048701.
Backbone
  Vector backbone: pUK499
  Vector type: Yeast Expression
Growth in bacteria
  Bacterial resistance: Ampicillin, 100 μg/mL
  Growth temperature: 37°C
  Growth strain: XL1 Blue
  Copy number: Unknown
Gene/Insert
  Gene/Insert name: hhf2
  Mutation: del (4-28)
  Cloning method: Restriction Enzyme; 5′ cloning site BamH I (unknown if destroyed); 3′ cloning site HindIII (unknown if destroyed)
  Sequencing primers: 5′ CCTACATCTTGTTCAAAAGAGTAGC
Terms and licenses: Academic/Nonprofit Terms; Industry Terms: Not Available to Industry
How to cite: pPK613 was a gift from Michael Grunstein (Addgene plasmid # 44543 ; http://n2t.net/addgene:44543 ; RRID:Addgene_44543)
